>Addgene plasmid #183623 | pSLQ11465 | depositor full sequence | sequence record 355981 | pSLQ11465 sequence 4876 bps
TTAACCCTAGAAAGATAGTCTGCGTAAAATTGACGCATGCATTCTTGAAATATTGCTCTCTCTTTCTAAA
TAGCGCGAATCCGTCGCTGTGCATTTAGGACATCTCAGTCGCCGCTTGGAGCTCCCGTGAGGCGTGCTTG
TCAATGCGGTAAGTGTCACTGATTTTGAACTATAACGACCGCGTGAGTCAAAATGACGCATGATTATCTT
TTACGTGACTTTTAAGATTTAACTCATACGATAATTATATTGTTATTTCATGTTCTACTTACGTGATAAC
TTATTATATATATATTTTCTTGTTATAGATATCAACTAGAATGCTAGCTAGTTTCACTTTCCCTAGTTTC
ACTTTCCCTAGTTTCACTTTCCCTAGTTTCACTTTCCCTAGTTTCACTTTCCCGTCGACTAGTTTCACTT
TCCCTAGTTTCACTTTCCCTAGTTTCACTTTCCCTAGTTTCACTTTCCCTAGTTTCACTTTCCCCCCGGG
CTCGACATATGCGTAGGCGTGTACGGTGGGAGGTCTATATAAGCAGAGCTCGTTTAGTGAACCGTCAGAT
CCTAGTCTACTACCCAGAAAGCTTGAATTCCCACCATGAGCGAGCTGATTAAGGAGAACATGCACATGAA
GCTGTACATGGAGGGCACCGTGGACAACCATCACTTCAAGTGCACATCCGAGGGCGAAGGCAAGCCCTAC
GAGGGCACCCAGACCATGAGAATCAAGGTGGTCGAGGGCGGCCCTCTCCCCTTCGCCTTCGACATCCTGG
CTACTAGCTTCCTCTACGGCAGCAAGACCTTCATCAACCACACCCAGGGCATCCCCGACTTCTTCAAGCA
GTCCTTCCCTGAGGGCTTCACATGGGAGAGAGTCACCACATACGAAGACGGGGGCGTGCTGACCGCTACC
CAGGACACCAGCCTCCAGGACGGCTGCCTCATCTACAACGTCAAGATCAGAGGGGTGAACTTCACATCCA
ACGGCCCTGTGATGCAGAAGAAAACACTCGGCTGGGAGGCCTTCACCGAGACTCTGTATCCTGCTGACGG
CGGCCTGGAAGGCAGAAACGACATGGCCCTGAAGCTCGTGGGCGGGAGCCATCTGATCGCAAACATCAAG
ACCACATATAGATCCAAGAAACCCGCTAAGAACCTCAAGATGCCTGGCGTCTACTATGTGGACTACAGAC
TGGAAAGAATCAAGGAGGCCAACAACGAGACCTACGTCGAGCAGCACGAGGTGGCAGTGGCCAGATACTG
CGACCTCCCTAGCAAACTGGGGCACAAGCTTAATTAAACGCGTGATTCGTCAGTAGGGTTGTAAAGGTTT
TTCTTTTCCTGAGAAAACAACCTTTTGTTTTCTCAGGTTTTGCTTTTTGGCCTTTCCCTAGCTTTAAAAA
AAAAAAAGCAAAACTCACCGAGGCAGTTCCATAGGATGGCAAGATCCTGGTATTGGTCTGCGAGGATCCT
TTCTTTCTTTGAATTTCTACTAAGTGTAGATATTTCCCAGCATGCCCTGCGAGGAATTTCTACTAAGTGT
AGATCGAGTTTTCTTTTTGTTTCTCGAGTTGTTTATTGCAGCTTATAATGGTTACAAATAAAGCAATAGC
ATCACAAATTTCACAAATAAAGCATTTTTTTCACTGCATTCTAGTTGTGGTTTGTCCAAACTCATCAATG
TATCTTATCATGTCTGGATCAACTGGATAACTCAAGCTAACCGACTAGTCTAGTTAAAAGTTTTGTTACT
TTATAGAAGAAATTTTGAGTTTTTGTTTTTTTTTAATAAATAAATAAACATAAATAAATTGTTTGTTGAA
TTTATTATTAGTATGTAAGTGTAAATATAATAAAACTTAATATCTATTCAAATTAATAAATAAACCTCGA
TATACAGACCGATAAAACACATGCGTCAATTTTACGCATGATTATCTTTAACGTACGTCACAATATGATT
ATCTTTCTAGGGTTAATCTAGTGTTTAAACGGCCGCTTAATTAATCCAGCTTTTGTTCCCTTTAGTGAGG
GTTAATTGCGCGCTTGGCGTAATCATGGTCATAGCTGTTTCCTGTGTGAAATTGTTATCCGCTCACAATT
CCACACAACATACGAGCCGGAAGCATAAAGTGTAAAGCCTGGGGTGCCTAATGAGTGAGCTAACTCACAT
TAATTGCGTTGCGCTCACTGCCCGCTTTCCAGTCGGGAAACCTGTCGTGCCAGCTGCATTAATGAATCGG
CCAACGCGCGGGGAGAGGCGGTTTGCGTATTGGGCGCTCTTCCGCTTCCTCGCTCACTGACTCGCTGCGC
TCGGTCGTTCGGCTGCGGCGAGCGGTATCAGCTCACTCAAAGGCGGTAATACGGTTATCCACAGAATCAG
GGGATAACGCAGGAAAGAACATGTGAGCAAAAGGCCAGCAAAAGGCCAGGAACCGTAAAAAGGCCGCGTT
GCTGGCGTTTTTCCATAGGCTCCGCCCCCCTGACGAGCATCACAAAAATCGACGCTCAAGTCAGAGGTGG
CGAAACCCGACAGGACTATAAAGATACCAGGCGTTTCCCCCTGGAAGCTCCCTCGTGCGCTCTCCTGTTC
CGACCCTGCCGCTTACCGGATACCTGTCCGCCTTTCTCCCTTCGGGAAGCGTGGCGCTTTCTCATAGCTC
ACGCTGTAGGTATCTCAGTTCGGTGTAGGTCGTTCGCTCCAAGCTGGGCTGTGTGCACGAACCCCCCGTT
CAGCCCGACCGCTGCGCCTTATCCGGTAACTATCGTCTTGAGTCCAACCCGGTAAGACACGACTTATCGC
CACTGGCAGCAGCCACTGGTAACAGGATTAGCAGAGCGAGGTATGTAGGCGGTGCTACAGAGTTCTTGAA
GTGGTGGCCTAACTACGGCTACACTAGAAGGACAGTATTTGGTATCTGCGCTCTGCTGAAGCCAGTTACC
TTCGGAAAAAGAGTTGGTAGCTCTTGATCCGGCAAACAAACCACCGCTGGTAGCGGTGGTTTTTTTGTTT
GCAAGCAGCAGATTACGCGCAGAAAAAAAGGATCTCAAGAAGATCCTTTGATCTTTTCTACGGGGTCTGA
CGCTCAGTGGAACGAAAACTCACGTTAAGGGATTTTGGTCATGAGATTATCAAAAAGGATCTTCACCTAG
ATCCTTTTAAATTAAAAATGAAGTTTTAAATCAATCTAAAGTATATATGAGTAAACTTGGTCTGACAGTT
ACCAATGCTTAATCAGTGAGGCACCTATCTCAGCGATCTGTCTATTTCGTTCATCCATAGTTGCCTGACT
CCCCGTCGTGTAGATAACTACGATACGGGAGGGCTTACCATCTGGCCCCAGTGCTGCAATGATACCGCGA
GACCCACGCTCACCGGCTCCAGATTTATCAGCAATAAACCAGCCAGCCGGAAGGGCCGAGCGCAGAAGTG
GTCCTGCAACTTTATCCGCCTCCATCCAGTCTATTAATTGTTGCCGGGAAGCTAGAGTAAGTAGTTCGCC
AGTTAATAGTTTGCGCAACGTTGTTGCCATTGCTACAGGCATCGTGGTGTCACGCTCGTCGTTTGGTATG
GCTTCATTCAGCTCCGGTTCCCAACGATCAAGGCGAGTTACATGATCCCCCATGTTGTGCAAAAAAGCGG
TTAGCTCCTTCGGTCCTCCGATCGTTGTCAGAAGTAAGTTGGCCGCAGTGTTATCACTCATGGTTATGGC
AGCACTGCATAATTCTCTTACTGTCATGCCATCCGTAAGATGCTTTTCTGTGACTGGTGAGTACTCAACC
AAGTCATTCTGAGAATAGTGTATGCGGCGACCGAGTTGCTCTTGCCCGGCGTCAATACGGGATAATACCG
CGCCACATAGCAGAACTTTAAAAGTGCTCATCATTGGAAAACGTTCTTCGGGGCGAAAACTCTCAAGGAT
CTTACCGCTGTTGAGATCCAGTTCGATGTAACCCACTCGTGCACCCAACTGATCTTCAGCATCTTTTACT
TTCACCAGCGTTTCTGGGTGAGCAAAAACAGGAAGGCAAAATGCCGCAAAAAAGGGAATAAGGGCGACAC
GGAAATGTTGAATACTCATACTCTTCCTTTTTCAATATTATTGAAGCATTTATCAGGGTTATTGTCTCAT
GAGCGGATACATATTTGAATGTATTTAGAAAAATAAACAAATAGGGGTTCCGCGCACATTTCCCCGAAAA
GTGCCACCTAAATTGTAAGCGTTAATATTTTGTTAAAATTCGCGTTAAATTTTTGTTAAATCAGCTCATT
TTTTAACCAATAGGCCGAAATCGGCAAAATCCCTTATAAATCAAAAGAATAGACCGAGATAGGGT
[37 nt withheld, positions 4336-4372]
AAAGAACGTGGACTCCAACGTCAAAGG
[49 nt withheld, positions 4400-4448]
T
[91 nt withheld, positions 4450-4540]
G
[124 nt withheld, positions 4542-4665]
CCCATTCGCCATTCAGGCTGCGCAACTGTTGGGAAGGGCGATCGGTGCGGGCCTCTTCGCTATTACGCCA
GCTGGCGAAAGGGGGATGTGCTGCAAGGCGATTAAGTTGGGTAACGCCAGGGTTTTCCCAGTCACGACGT
TGTAAAACGACGGCCAGTGAGCGCGCGTAATACGACTCACTATAGGGCGAATTGGGGCGCGCCATTCTAG
A
Features (pLannotate 1.2.2; 15 found; start..end, strand, type, name):
    503..540     +  promoter       minimal CMV promoter: human cytomegalovirus (CMV) immediate early promoter
    596..1294    +  CDS            TagBFP: TagBFP is a basic (constitutively fluorescent) blue fluorescent protein published in 2008, derived from Entacmaea quadricolor. It is reported to be a very rapidly-maturing monomer with very low acid sensitivity.
   1410..1463    -  CDS            KanR (fragment): aminoglycoside phosphotransferase; aph(3')-Ia; confers resistance to kanamycin
   1569..1700    +  polyA_signal   SV40 poly(A) signal: SV40 polyadenylation signal
   2019..2037    -  promoter       T3 promoter: promoter for bacteriophage T3 RNA polymerase
   2082..2098    -  protein_bind   lac operator: The lac repressor binds to the lac operator to inhibit transcription in E. coli. This inhibition can be relieved by adding lactose or isopropyl-β-D-thiogalactopyranoside (IPTG). lac repressor encoded by lacI
   2106..2136    -  promoter       lac promoter: promoter for the E. coli lac operon
   2151..2172    -  protein_bind   CAP binding site: CAP binding activates transcription in the presence of cAMP. E. coli catabolite activator protein
   2185..2277    -  CDS            lacI (fragment): lac repressor; lacI; The lac repressor binds to the lac operator to inhibit transcription in E. coli. This inhibition can be relieved by adding lactose or isopropyl-β-D-thiogalactopyranoside (IPTG).
   2460..3048    -  rep_origin     ori: high-copy-number ColE1/pMB1/pBR322/pUC origin of replication
   3219..4079    -  CDS            AmpR: β-lactamase; bla; confers resistance to ampicillin, carbenicillin, and related antibiotics
   4080..4184    -  promoter       AmpR promoter: bla
   4237..4665    -  rep_origin     f1 ori (sequence partly withheld): f1 bacteriophage origin of replication; arrow indicates direction of (+) strand synthesis
   4670..4825    -  CDS            lacZα (fragment): LacZα fragment of β-galactosidase; lacZ fragment
   4833..4851    +  promoter       T7 promoter: promoter for bacteriophage T7 RNA polymerase
