>Addgene plasmid #183623 | pSLQ11465 | addgene full sequence | sequence record 361633 | Addgene NGS Result
TGGGGCGCGCCATTCTAGATTAACCCTAGAAAGATAGTCTGCGTAAAATTGACGCATGCATTCTTGAAAT
ATTGCTCTCTCTTTCTAAATAGCGCGAATCCGTCGCTGTGCATTTAGGACATCTCAGTCGCCGCTTGGAG
CTCCCGTGAGGCGTGCTTGTCAATGCGGTAAGTGTCACTGATTTTGAACTATAACGACCGCGTGAGTCAA
AATGACGCATGATTATCTTTTACGTGACTTTTAAGATTTAACTCATACGATAATTATATTGTTATTTCAT
GTTCTACTTACGTGATAACTTATTATATATATATTTTCTTGTTATAGATATCAACTAGAATGCTAGCTAG
TTTCACTTTCCCTAGTTTCACTTTCCCTAGTTTCACTTTCCCTAGTTTCACTTTCCCTAGTTTCACTTTC
CCGTCGACTAGTTTCACTTTCCCTAGTTTCACTTTCCCTAGTTTCACTTTCCCTAGTTTCACTTTCCCTA
GTTTCACTTTCCCCCCGGGCTCGACATATGCGTAGGCGTGTACGGTGGGAGGTCTATATAAGCAGAGCTC
GTTTAGTGAACCGTCAGATCCTAGTCTACTACCCAGAAAGCTTGAATTCCCACCATGAGCGAGCTGATTA
AGGAGAACATGCACATGAAGCTGTACATGGAGGGCACCGTGGACAACCATCACTTCAAGTGCACATCCGA
GGGCGAAGGCAAGCCCTACGAGGGCACCCAGACCATGAGAATCAAGGTGGTCGAGGGCGGCCCTCTCCCC
TTCGCCTTCGACATCCTGGCTACTAGCTTCCTCTACGGCAGCAAGACCTTCATCAACCACACCCAGGGCA
TCCCCGACTTCTTCAAGCAGTCCTTCCCTGAGGGCTTCACATGGGAGAGAGTCACCACATACGAAGACGG
GGGCGTGCTGACCGCTACCCAGGACACCAGCCTCCAGGACGGCTGCCTCATCTACAACGTCAAGATCAGA
GGGGTGAACTTCACATCCAACGGCCCTGTGATGCAGAAGAAAACACTCGGCTGGGAGGCCTTCACCGAGA
CTCTGTATCCTGCTGACGGCGGCCTGGAAGGCAGAAACGACATGGCCCTGAAGCTCGTGGGCGGGAGCCA
TCTGATCGCAAACATCAAGACCACATATAGATCCAAGAAACCCGCTAAGAACCTCAAGATGCCTGGCGTC
TACTATGTGGACTACAGACTGGAAAGAATCAAGGAGGCCAACAACGAGACCTACGTCGAGCAGCACGAGG
TGGCAGTGGCCAGATACTGCGACCTCCCTAGCAAACTGGGGCACAAGCTTAATTAAACGCGTGATTCGTC
AGTAGGGTTGTAAAGGTTTTTCTTTTCCTGAGAAAACAACCTTTTGTTTTCTCAGGTTTTGCTTTTTGGC
CTTTCCCTAGCTTTAAAAAAAAAAAAGCAAAACTCACCGAGGCAGTTCCATAGGATGGCAAGATCCTGGT
ATTGGTCTGCGAGGATCCTTCTTTCTTTGAATTTCTACTAAGTGTAGATATTTCCCAGCATGCCCTGCGA
GGAATTTCTACTAAGTGTAGATCGAGTTTTCTTTTTGTTTCTCGAGTTGTTTATTGCAGCTTATAATGGT
TACAAATAAAGCAATAGCATCACAAATTTCACAAATAAAGCATTTTTTTCACTGCATTCTAGTTGTGGTT
TGTCCAAACTCATCAATGTATCTTATCATGTCTGGATCAACTGGATAACTCAAGCTAACCGACTAGTCTA
GTTAAAAGTTTTGTTACTTTATAGAAGAAATTTTGAGTTTTTGTTTTTTTTTAATAAATAAATAAACATA
AATAAATTGTTTGTTGAATTTATTATTAGTATGTAAGTGTAAATATAATAAAACTTAATATCTATTCAAA
TTAATAAATAAACCTCGATATACAGACCGATAAAACACATGCGTCAATTTTACGCATGATTATCTTTAAC
GTACGTCACAATATGATTATCTTTCTAGGGTTAATCTAGTGTTTAAACGGCCGCTTAATTAATCCAGCTT
TTGTTCCCTTTAGTGAGGGTTAATTGCGCGCTTGGCGTAATCATGGTCATAGCTGTTTCCTGTGTGAAAT
TGTTATCCGCTCACAATTCCACACAACATACGAGCCGGAAGCATAAAGTGTAAAGCCTGGGGTGCCTAAT
GAGTGAGCTAACTCACATTAATTGCGTTGCGCTCACTGCCCGCTTTCCAGTCGGGAAACCTGTCGTGCCA
GCTGCATTAATGAATCGGCCAACGCGCGGGGAGAGGCGGTTTGCGTATTGGGCGCTCTTCCGCTTCCTCG
CTCACTGACTCGCTGCGCTCGGTCGTTCGGCTGCGGCGAGCGGTATCAGCTCACTCAAAGGCGGTAATAC
GGTTATCCACAGAATCAGGGGATAACGCAGGAAAGAACATGTGAGCAAAAGGCCAGCAAAAGGCCAGGAA
CCGTAAAAAGGCCGCGTTGCTGGCGTTTTTCCATAGGCTCCGCCCCCCTGACGAGCATCACAAAAATCGA
CGCTCAAGTCAGAGGTGGCGAAACCCGACAGGACTATAAAGATACCAGGCGTTTCCCCCTGGAAGCTCCC
TCGTGCGCTCTCCTGTTCCGACCCTGCCGCTTACCGGATACCTGTCCGCCTTTCTCCCTTCGGGAAGCGT
GGCGCTTTCTCATAGCTCACGCTGTAGGTATCTCAGTTCGGTGTAGGTCGTTCGCTCCAAGCTGGGCTGT
GTGCACGAACCCCCCGTTCAGCCCGACCGCTGCGCCTTATCCGGTAACTATCGTCTTGAGTCCAACCCGG
TAAGACACGACTTATCGCCACTGGCAGCAGCCACTGGTAACAGGATTAGCAGAGCGAGGTATGTAGGCGG
TGCTACAGAGTTCTTGAAGTGGTGGCCTAACTACGGCTACACTAGAAGAACAGTATTTGGTATCTGCGCT
CTGCTGAAGCCAGTTACCTTCGGAAAAAGAGTTGGTAGCTCTTGATCCGGCAAACAAACCACCGCTGGTA
GCGGTGGTTTTTTTGTTTGCAAGCAGCAGATTACGCGCAGAAAAAAAGGATCTCAAGAAGATCCTTTGAT
CTTTTCTACGGGGTCTGACGCTCAGTGGAACGAAAACTCACGTTAAGGGATTTTGGTCATGAGATTATCA
AAAAGGATCTTCACCTAGATCCTTTTAAATTAAAAATGAAGTTTTAAATCAATCTAAAGTATATATGAGT
AAACTTGGTCTGACAGTTACCAATGCTTAATCAGTGAGGCACCTATCTCAGCGATCTGTCTATTTCGTTC
ATCCATAGTTGCCTGACTCCCCGTCGTGTAGATAACTACGATACGGGAGGGCTTACCATCTGGCCCCAGT
GCTGCAATGATACCGCGAGACCCACGCTCACCGGCTCCAGATTTATCAGCAATAAACCAGCCAGCCGGAA
GGGCCGAGCGCAGAAGTGGTCCTGCAACTTTATCCGCCTCCATCCAGTCTATTAATTGTTGCCGGGAAGC
TAGAGTAAGTAGTTCGCCAGTTAATAGTTTGCGCAACGTTGTTGCCATTGCTACAGGCATCGTGGTGTCA
CGCTCGTCGTTTGGTATGGCTTCATTCAGCTCCGGTTCCCAACGATCAAGGCGAGTTACATGATCCCCCA
TGTTGTGCAAAAAAGCGGTTAGCTCCTTCGGTCCTCCGATCGTTGTCAGAAGTAAGTTGGCCGCAGTGTT
ATCACTCATGGTTATGGCAGCACTGCATAATTCTCTTACTGTCATGCCATCCGTAAGATGCTTTTCTGTG
ACTGGTGAGTACTCAACCAAGTCATTCTGAGAATAGTGTATGCGGCGACCGAGTTGCTCTTGCCCGGCGT
CAATACGGGATAATACCGCGCCACATAGCAGAACTTTAAAAGTGCTCATCATTGGAAAACGTTCTTCGGG
GCGAAAACTCTCAAGGATCTTACCGCTGTTGAGATCCAGTTCGATGTAACCCACTCGTGCACCCAACTGA
TCTTCAGCATCTTTTACTTTCACCAGCGTTTCTGGGTGAGCAAAAACAGGAAGGCAAAATGCCGCAAAAA
AGGGAATAAGGGCGACACGGAAATGTTGAATACTCATACTCTTCCTTTTTCAATATTATTGAAGCATTTA
TCAGGGTTATTGTCTCATGAGCGGATACATATTTGAATGTATTTAGAAAAATAAACAAATAGGGGTTCCG
CGCACATTTCCCCGAAAAGTGCCACCTAAATTGTAAGCGTTAATATTTTGTTAAAATTCGCGTTAAATTT
TTGTTAAATCAGCTCATTTTTTAACCAATAGGCCGAAATCGGCAAAATCCCTTATAAATCAAAAGAATAG
ACCGAGATAGGGT
[37 nt withheld, positions 4354-4390]
AAAGAACGTGGACTCCAACGTCAAAGG
[49 nt withheld, positions 4418-4466]
T
[91 nt withheld, positions 4468-4558]
G
[124 nt withheld, positions 4560-4683]
CCCATTCGCCATTCAGGCTGCGCAACTGTTGGGAAGGGCGATCGGTGCGGGCCTCTTCGCTATTACGCCA
GCTGGCGAAAGGGGGATGTGCTGCAAGGCGATTAAGTTGGGTAACGCCAGGGTTTTCCCAGTCACGACGT
TGTAAAACGACGGCCAGTGAGCGCGCGTAATACGACTCACTATAGGGCGAAT
Features (pLannotate 1.2.2; 15 found; start..end, strand, type, name):
    522..559     +  promoter       minimal CMV promoter: human cytomegalovirus (CMV) immediate early promoter
    615..1313    +  CDS            TagBFP: TagBFP is a basic (constitutively fluorescent) blue fluorescent protein published in 2008, derived from Entacmaea quadricolor. It is reported to be a very rapidly-maturing monomer with very low acid sensitivity.
   1429..1482    -  CDS            KanR (fragment): aminoglycoside phosphotransferase; aph(3')-Ia; confers resistance to kanamycin
   1587..1718    +  polyA_signal   SV40 poly(A) signal: SV40 polyadenylation signal
   2037..2055    -  promoter       T3 promoter: promoter for bacteriophage T3 RNA polymerase
   2100..2116    -  protein_bind   lac operator: The lac repressor binds to the lac operator to inhibit transcription in E. coli. This inhibition can be relieved by adding lactose or isopropyl-β-D-thiogalactopyranoside (IPTG). lac repressor encoded by lacI
   2124..2154    -  promoter       lac promoter: promoter for the E. coli lac operon
   2169..2190    -  protein_bind   CAP binding site: CAP binding activates transcription in the presence of cAMP. E. coli catabolite activator protein
   2203..2295    -  CDS            lacI (fragment): lac repressor; lacI; The lac repressor binds to the lac operator to inhibit transcription in E. coli. This inhibition can be relieved by adding lactose or isopropyl-β-D-thiogalactopyranoside (IPTG).
   2478..3066    -  rep_origin     ori: high-copy-number ColE1/pMB1/pBR322/pUC origin of replication
   3237..4097    -  CDS            AmpR: β-lactamase; bla; confers resistance to ampicillin, carbenicillin, and related antibiotics
   4098..4202    -  promoter       AmpR promoter: bla
   4255..4683    -  rep_origin     f1 ori (sequence partly withheld): f1 bacteriophage origin of replication; arrow indicates direction of (+) strand synthesis
   4688..4843    -  CDS            lacZα (fragment): LacZα fragment of β-galactosidase; lacZ fragment
   4851..4869    +  promoter       T7 promoter: promoter for bacteriophage T7 RNA polymerase
