[The description below was written by a language model from this plasmid's Addgene catalogue record and pLannotate feature annotations shown in this document.]
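Description:
pSLQ11465 is a roughly 4.9 kb CRISPR plasmid carrying a Cas12a guide RNA designated crAAVS1_8, deposited in connection with work on recording biological signals in mammalian cells using Cas12a base editors. The backbone is listed as "PB", which probably refers to a piggyBac transposon vector, although neither feature table annotates transposon terminal repeats, so this cannot be confirmed from the record. In bacteria the plasmid is maintained through a high-copy ColE1/pUC-type origin and selected with ampicillin via the β-lactamase gene and its native promoter. An f1 origin, flanking T7 and T3 promoters, and lac promoter/operator and lacZα remnants point to a pBluescript-like cloning backbone. The short KanR and lacI fragments are non-functional leftovers from earlier cloning.

The annotated mammalian cassette consists of a minimal CMV promoter followed by a TagBFP coding sequence and, further downstream, an SV40 polyadenylation signal. A minimal CMV promoter has little activity alone and is normally paired with upstream response elements. About 500 bp upstream of it are unannotated, so the record does not say what, if anything, controls it. The guide itself is also not annotated. An unannotated gap between TagBFP and the poly(A) signal could hold the crRNA, which Cas12a is able to process out of a longer Pol II transcript, but this placement is an inference rather than a recorded fact, and no dedicated Pol III promoter such as U6 is detected. Under that reading, blue fluorescence would report transcription of the guide-bearing mRNA. The guide name suggests targeting of the AAVS1 locus. The depositor and sequencing-derived records differ by one nucleotide and give identical feature sets.
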