Addgene plasmid #183623: pSLQ11465
Depositing lab: Stanley Qi. Publication: Scalable biological signal recording in mammalian cells using Cas12a base editors. Kempton HR, Love KS, Guo LY, Qi LS. Nat Chem Biol. 2022 May 30. pii: 10.1038/s41589-022-01034-2. doi: 10.1038/s41589-022-01034-2. PubMed 35637351.
Backbone
  Vector backbone: PB
  Vector type: CRISPR
Growth in bacteria
  Bacterial resistance: Ampicillin, 100 μg/mL
  Growth temperature: 37°C
  Growth strain: NEB Stable
  Copy number: Unknown
Gene/Insert
  Gene/Insert name: Cas12 Guide (crAAVS1_8)
How to cite: pSLQ11465 was a gift from Stanley Qi (Addgene plasmid # 183623 ; http://n2t.net/addgene:183623 ; RRID:Addgene_183623)
